Addgene plasmid #55378: mCerulean-H4-23
Purpose: Localization: Nucleus/Histones, Excitation: 433, Emission: 475
Depositing lab: Michael Davidson.
Backbone
  Vector backbone: mCerulean
  Backbone size w/o insert (bp): 4750
  Vector type: Mammalian Expression
  Selectable markers: Neomycin (select with G418)
Growth in bacteria
  Bacterial resistance: Kanamycin, 50 μg/mL
  Growth temperature: 37°C
  Growth strain: DH5alpha
  Copy number: High Copy
Gene/Insert
  Gene/Insert name: H4 (alt names: Human Histone H4; NM_021968.3)
  Species: H. sapiens (human)
  Entrez Gene: HIST1H4J (a.k.a. H4/e, H4F2iv, H4FE, dJ160A22.2)
  Promoter: CMV
  Tag / fusion protein: mCerulean (C terminal on backbone)
  Cloning method: Unknown
  Sequencing primers: 5′ CMV-F; 3′ SV40pA-R
Terms and licenses: Academic/Nonprofit Terms; Industry Terms: Not Available to Industry
Depositor comments: H. sapiens (human) Histone H4. Excitation = 433; Emission = 475
How to cite: mCerulean-H4-23 was a gift from Michael Davidson (Addgene plasmid # 55378 ; http://n2t.net/addgene:55378 ; RRID:Addgene_55378)
