[The description below was written by a language model from this plasmid's Addgene catalogue record, the feature table of its GenBank file and pLannotate feature annotations shown in this document.]
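Description:
mCerulean-H4-23 is a mammalian expression plasmid of about 5 kb that produces human histone H4 fused to the cyan fluorescent protein mCerulean, giving a marker for chromatin and the nucleus in cells. The backbone is an N1-style fluorescent protein vector. The CMV immediate early enhancer and promoter drive the H4 coding sequence, which is followed by a short stretch of residual multiple cloning site acting as a linker. Next comes the mammalian codon-optimized mCerulean open reading frame, placing the fluorophore at the C terminus of the histone, and an SV40 polyadenylation signal terminates the transcript. The automated annotation labels the histone CDS by its best match to bovine H4. This is consistent with the strong conservation of H4, and the catalogue entry identifies the insert as the human gene HIST1H4J.

The plasmid is propagated in E. coli from a high-copy ColE1/pUC-type origin, and an f1 origin is also present. One NeoR/KanR (Tn5 aminoglycoside phosphotransferase) gene provides both selections. It is expressed from a bacterial bla promoter for kanamycin resistance, and from the SV40 enhancer/early promoter with an HSV TK polyadenylation signal for G418 selection of stably transfected mammalian cells. The small hits to large T antigen, ble and the bGH poly(A) signal are fragments and probably incidental backbone sequence rather than functional parts.

The recorded excitation and emission maxima are 433 and 475 nm, and the stated localization is nucleus/histones. The construct therefore suits fluorescence imaging of chromatin, alone or alongside spectrally distinct reporters. The separate GenBank record covers only a 1.16 kb portion spanning the cloning site, a Kozak sequence and mCerulean, not the whole plasmid.
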