Features (pLannotate 1.2.2; 15 found; start..end, strand, type, name):
     86..389     +  enhancer       CMV enhancer: human cytomegalovirus immediate early enhancer
    390..593     +  promoter       CMV promoter: human cytomegalovirus (CMV) immediate early promoter
    629..937     +  CDS            H4_BOVIN (sequence withheld): Experimental evidence at protein level: Swiss-Prot protein existence level 1. Core component of nucleosome. Nucleosomes wrap and compact DNA into chromatin, limiting DNA accessibility to the cellular machineries which require DNA as a template. Histones thereby play a central role in transcription regulation, DNA repair, DNA replication and chromosomal stability. DNA accessibility is regulated via a complex set of post-translational modifications of histones, also called histone code, and nucleosome remodeling. From Bos taurus (Bovine).
    941..993     +  misc_feature   MCS: multiple cloning site
   1007..1726    +  CDS            mCerulean: enhanced monomeric variant of CFP (Rizzo et al., 2004) mammalian codon-optimized
   1743..1826    +  CDS            large T antigen (fragment): large T antigen from SV40 (simian virus 40)
   1849..1970    +  polyA_signal   SV40 poly(A) signal: SV40 polyadenylation signal
   2004..2432    -  rep_origin     f1 ori (sequence partly withheld): f1 bacteriophage origin of replication; arrow indicates direction of (+) strand synthesis
   2459..2563    +  promoter       AmpR promoter: bla
   2565..2922    +  promoter       SV40 promoter: SV40 enhancer and early promoter
   2957..3751    +  CDS            NeoR/KanR: aminoglycoside phosphotransferase from Tn5; aph(3')-II (or nptII); confers resistance to neomycin, kanamycin, and G418 (Geneticin®)
   3772..3924    +  CDS            ble (fragment): BLE_KLEPN - Experimental evidence at protein level: Swiss-Prot protein existence level 1. Binding protein with a strong affinity to the bleomycin family of antibiotics. Binds to CL990; an antimitotic-antibiotic compound. From Klebsiella pneumoniae.
   3983..4030    +  polyA_signal   HSV TK poly(A) signal: herpes simplex virus thymidine kinase polyadenylation signal (Cole and Stacy, 1985)
   4121..4137    -  polyA_signal   bGH poly(A) signal (fragment): bovine growth hormone polyadenylation signal
   4359..4947    +  rep_origin     ori: high-copy-number ColE1/pMB1/pBR322/pUC origin of replication
>Addgene plasmid #55378 | mCerulean-H4-23 | addgene full sequence | sequence record 233119 | Addgene NGS Result
GGATAACCGTATTACCGCCATGCATTAGTTATTAATAGTAATCAATTACGGGGTCATTAGTTCATAGCCC
ATATATGGAGTTCCGCGTTACATAACTTACGGTAAATGGCCCGCCTGGCTGACCGCCCAACGACCCCCGC
CCATTGACGTCAATAATGACGTATGTTCCCATAGTAACGCCAATAGGGACTTTCCATTGACGTCAATGGG
TGGAGTATTTACGGTAAACTGCCCACTTGGCAGTACATCAAGTGTATCATATGCCAAGTACGCCCCCTAT
TGACGTCAATGACGGTAAATGGCCCGCCTGGCATTATGCCCAGTACATGACCTTATGGGACTTTCCTACT
TGGCAGTACATCTACGTATTAGTCATCGCTATTACCATGGTGATGCGGTTTTGGCAGTACATCAATGGGC
GTGGATAGCGGTTTGACTCACGGGGATTTCCAAGTCTCCACCCCATTGACGTCAATGGGAGTTTGTTTTG
GCACCAAAATCAACGGGACTTTCCAAAATGTCGTAACAACTCCGCCCCATTGACGCAAATGGGCGGTAGG
CGTGTACGGTGGGAGGTCTATATAAGCAGAGCTGGTTTAGTGAACCGTCAGATCCGCTAGCCGCCACC
[309 nt withheld, positions 629-937]
GATCTCGAGCTCAAGCTTCGAATTCTGCAGTCGACGGTACCGCGGGCCCGGGATCCACCGGTCGCCACCA
TGGTGAGCAAGGGCGAGGAGCTGTTCACCGGGGTGGTGCCCATCCTGGTCGAGCTGGACGGCGACGTAAA
CGGCCACAAGTTCAGCGTGTCCGGCGAGGGCGAGGGCGATGCCACCTACGGCAAGCTGACCCTGAAGTTC
ATCTGCACCACCGGCAAGCTGCCCGTGCCCTGGCCCACCCTCGTGACCACCCTGACCTGGGGCGTGCAGT
GCTTCGCCCGCTACCCCGACCACATGAAGCAGCACGACTTCTTCAAGTCCGCCATGCCCGAAGGCTACGT
CCAGGAGCGCACCATCTTCTTCAAGGACGACGGCAACTACAAGACCCGCGCCGAGGTGAAGTTCGAGGGC
GACACCCTGGTGAACCGCATCGAGCTGAAGGGCATCGACTTCAAGGAGGACGGCAACATCCTGGGGCACA
AGCTGGAGTACAACGCCATCAGCGACAACGTCTATATCACCGCCGACAAGCAGAAGAACGGCATCAAGGC
CAACTTCAAGATCCGCCACAACATCGAGGACGGCAGCGTGCAGCTCGCCGACCACTACCAGCAGAACACC
CCCATCGGCGACGGCCCCGTGCTGCTGCCCGACAACCACTACCTGAGCACCCAGTCCAAGCTGAGCAAAG
ACCCCAACGAGAAGCGCGATCACATGGTCCTGCTGGAGTTCGTGACCGCCGCCGGGATCACTCTCGGCAT
GGACGAGCTGTACAAGTAAAGCGGCCGCGACTCTAGATCATAATCAGCCATACCACATTTGTAGAGGTTT
TACTTGCTTTAAAAAACCTCCCACACCTCCCCCTGAACCTGAAACATAAAATGAATGCAATTGTTGTTGT
TAACTTGTTTATTGCAGCTTATAATGGTTACAAATAAAGCAATAGCATCACAAATTTCACAAATAAAGCA
TTTTTTTCACTGCATTCTAGTTGTGGTTTGTCCAAACTCATCAATGTATCTTAAGGCGTAAATTGTAAGC
GTTAATATTTTGTTAAAATTCGCGTTAAATTTTTGTTAAATCAGCTCATTTTTTAACCAATAGGCCGAAA
TCGGCAAAATCCCTTATAAATCAAAAGAATAGACCGAGATAGGGTTGAGTGTTGTTCCAGTTTGGAACAA
GAGTCCACTATTAAAGAACGTGGACTCCAACGTCAAAGG
[49 nt withheld, positions 2167-2215]
T
[91 nt withheld, positions 2217-2307]
G
[124 nt withheld, positions 2309-2432]
CAGGTGGCACTTTTCGGGGAAATGTGCGCGGAACCCCTATTTGTTTATTTTTCTAAATACATTCAAATAT
GTATCCGCTCATGAGACAATAACCCTGATAAATGCTTCAATAATATTGAAAAAGGAAGAGTCCTGAGGCG
GAAAGAACCAGCTGTGGAATGTGTGTCAGTTAGGGTGTGGAAAGTCCCCAGGCTCCCCAGCAGGCAGAAG
TATGCAAAGCATGCATCTCAATTAGTCAGCAACCAGGTGTGGAAAGTCCCCAGGCTCCCCAGCAGGCAGA
AGTATGCAAAGCATGCATCTCAATTAGTCAGCAACCATAGTCCCGCCCCTAACTCCGCCCATCCCGCCCC
TAACTCCGCCCAGTTCCGCCCATTCTCCGCCCCATGGCTGACTAATTTTTTTTATTTATGCAGAGGCCGA
GGCCGCCTCGGCCTCTGAGCTATTCCAGAAGTAGTGAGGAGGCTTTTTTGGAGGCCTAGGCTTTTGCAAA
GATCGATCAAGAGACAGGATGAGGATCGTTTCGCATGATTGAACAAGATGGATTGCACGCAGGTTCTCCG
GCCGCTTGGGTGGAGAGGCTATTCGGCTATGACTGGGCACAACAGACAATCGGCTGCTCTGATGCCGCCG
TGTTCCGGCTGTCAGCGCAGGGGCGCCCGGTTCTTTTTGTCAAGACCGACCTGTCCGGTGCCCTGAATGA
ACTGCAAGACGAGGCAGCGCGGCTATCGTGGCTGGCCACGACGGGCGTTCCTTGCGCAGCTGTGCTCGAC
GTTGTCACTGAAGCGGGAAGGGACTGGCTGCTATTGGGCGAAGTGCCGGGGCAGGATCTCCTGTCATCTC
ACCTTGCTCCTGCCGAGAAAGTATCCATCATGGCTGATGCAATGCGGCGGCTGCATACGCTTGATCCGGC
TACCTGCCCATTCGACCACCAAGCGAAACATCGCATCGAGCGAGCACGTACTCGGATGGAAGCCGGTCTT
GTCGATCAGGATGATCTGGACGAAGAGCATCAGGGGCTCGCGCCAGCCGAACTGTTCGCCAGGCTCAAGG
CGAGCATGCCCGACGGCGAGGATCTCGTCGTGACCCATGGCGATGCCTGCTTGCCGAATATCATGGTGGA
AAATGGCCGCTTTTCTGGATTCATCGACTGTGGCCGGCTGGGTGTGGCGGACCGCTATCAGGACATAGCG
TTGGCTACCCGTGATATTGCTGAAGAGCTTGGCGGCGAATGGGCTGACCGCTTCCTCGTGCTTTACGGTA
TCGCCGCTCCCGATTCGCAGCGCATCGCCTTCTATCGCCTTCTTGACGAGTTCTTCTGAGCGGGACTCTG
GGGTTCGAAATGACCGACCAAGCGACGCCCAACCTGCCATCACGAGATTTCGATTCCACCGCCGCCTTCT
ATGAAAGGTTGGGCTTCGGAATCGTTTTCCGGGACGCCGGCTGGATGATCCTCCAGCGCGGGGATCTCAT
GCTGGAGTTCTTCGCCCACCCTAGGGGGAGGCTAACTGAAACACGGAAGGAGACAATACCGGAAGGAACC
CGCGCTATGACGGCAATAAAAAGACAGAATAAAACGCACGGTGTTGGGTCGTTTGTTCATAAACGCGGGG
TTCGGTCCCAGGGCTGGCACTCTGTCGATACCCCACCGAGACCCCATTGGGGCCAATACGCCCGCGTTTC
TTCCTTTTCCCCACCCCACCCCCCAAGTTCGGGTGAAGGCCCAGGGCTCGCAGCCAACGTCGGGGCGGCA
GGCCCTGCCATAGCCTCAGGTTACTCATATATACTTTAGATTGATTTAAAACTTCATTTTTAATTTAAAA
GGATCTAGGTGAAGATCCTTTTTGATAATCTCATGACCAAAATCCCTTAACGTGAGTTTTCGTTCCACTG
AGCGTCAGACCCCGTAGAAAAGATCAAAGGATCTTCTTGAGATCCTTTTTTTCTGCGCGTAATCTGCTGC
TTGCAAACAAAAAAACCACCGCTACCAGCGGTGGTTTGTTTGCCGGATCAAGAGCTACCAACTCTTTTTC
CGAAGGTAACTGGCTTCAGCAGAGCGCAGATACCAAATACTGTTCTTCTAGTGTAGCCGTAGTTAGGCCA
CCACTTCAAGAACTCTGTAGCACCGCCTACATACCTCGCTCTGCTAATCCTGTTACCAGTGGCTGCTGCC
AGTGGCGATAAGTCGTGTCTTACCGGGTTGGACTCAAGACGATAGTTACCGGATAAGGCGCAGCGGTCGG
GCTGAACGGGGGGTTCGTGCACACAGCCCAGCTTGGAGCGAACGACCTACACCGAACTGAGATACCTACA
GCGTGAGCTATGAGAAAGCGCCACGCTTCCCGAAGGGAGAAAGGCGGACAGGTATCCGGTAAGCGGCAGG
GTCGGAACAGGAGAGCGCACGAGGGAGCTTCCAGGGGGAAACGCCTGGTATCTTTATAGTCCTGTCGGGT
TTCGCCACCTCTGACTTGAGCGTCGATTTTTGTGATGCTCGTCAGGGGGGCGGAGCCTATGGAAAAACGC
CAGCAACGCGGCCTTTTTACGGTTCCTGGCCTTTTGCTGGCCTTTTGCTCACATGTTCTTTCCTGCGTTA
TCCCCTGATTCTGT
