LOCUS       Exported 1162 bp ds-DNA linear SYN 23-MAY-2021
DEFINITION  Localization: Nucleus/Histones, Excitation: 433, Emission: 475.
ACCESSION   .
VERSION     .
KEYWORDS    mCerulean-H4-23
SOURCE      synthetic DNA construct
  ORGANISM  synthetic DNA construct
REFERENCE   1 (bases 1 to 1162)
  TITLE     Davidson Cyan Fluorescent Proteins
REFERENCE   2 (bases 1 to 1162)
  AUTHORS   .
  TITLE     Direct Submission
  JOURNAL   Exported May 23, 2021 from SnapGene Server 1.1.58
            http://www.snapgene.com
FEATURES             Location/Qualifiers
     source          1..1162
                     /organism="synthetic DNA construct"
                     /mol_type="other DNA"
     misc_feature    337..389
                     /label=MCS
                     /note="multiple cloning site"
     regulatory      397..406
                     /regulatory_class="other"
                     /note="vertebrate consensus sequence for strong initiation
                     of translation (Kozak, 1987)"
     CDS             403..1122
                     /codon_start=1
                     /product="enhanced monomeric variant of CFP (Rizzo et al.,
                     2004)"
                     /label=mCerulean
                     /note=" mammalian codon-optimized"
                     /translation="MVSKGEELFTGVVPILVELDGDVNGHKFSVSGEGEGDATYGKLTL
                     KFICTTGKLPVPWPTLVTTLTWGVQCFARYPDHMKQHDFFKSAMPEGYVQERTIFFKDD
                     GNYKTRAEVKFEGDTLVNRIELKGIDFKEDGNILGHKLEYNAISDNVYITADKQKNGIK
                     ANFKIRHNIEDGSVQLADHYQQNTPIGDGPVLLPDNHYLSTQSKLSKDPNEKRDHMVLL
                     EFVTAAGITLGMDELYK"
     primer_bind     complement(448..469)
                     /label=EGFP-N
                     /note="EGFP, reverse primer"
     primer_bind     complement(709..728)
                     /label=EXFP-R
                     /note="For distinguishing EGFP variants, reverse primer"
     primer_bind     1056..1077
                     /label=EGFP-C
                     /note="EGFP, forward primer"
ORIGIN
        1 acgtcagatc cgctagccgc caccnnnnnn nnnnnnnnnn nnnnnnnnnn nnnnnnnnnn
       61 nnnnnnnnnn nnnnnnnnnn nnnnnnnnnn nnnnnnnnnn nnnnnnnnnn nnnnnnnnnn
      121 nnnnnnnnnn nnnnnnnnnn nnnnnnnnnn nnnnnnnnnn nnnnnnnnnn nnnnnnnnnn
      181 nnnnnnnnnn nnnnnnnnnn nnnnnnnnnn nnnnnnnnnn nnnnnnnnnn nnnnnnnnnn
      241 nnnnnnnnnn nnnnnnnnnn nnnnnnnnnn nnnnnnnnnn nnnnnnnnnn nnnnnnnnnn
      301 nnnnnnnnnn nnnnnnnnnn nnnnnnnnnn nnngatctcg agctcaagct tcgaattctg
      361 cagtcgacgg taccgcgggc ccgggatcca ccggtcgcca ccatggtgag caagggcgag
      421 gagctgttca ccggggtggt gcccatcctg gtcgagctgg acggcgacgt aaacggccac
      481 aagttcagcg tgtccggcga gggcgagggc gatgccacct acggcaagct gaccctgaag
      541 ttcatctgca ccaccggcaa gctgcccgtg ccctggccca ccctcgtgac caccctgacc
      601 tggggcgtgc agtgcttcgc ccgctacccc gaccacatga agcagcacga cttcttcaag
      661 tccgccatgc ccgaaggcta cgtccaggag cgcaccatct tcttcaagga cgacggcaac
      721 tacaagaccc gcgccgaggt gaagttcgag ggcgacaccc tggtgaaccg catcgagctg
      781 aagggcatcg acttcaagga ggacggcaac atcctggggc acaagctgga gtacaacgcc
      841 atcagcgaca acgtctatat caccgccgac aagcagaaga acggcatcaa ggccaacttc
      901 aagatccgcc acaacatcga ggacggcagc gtgcagctcg ccgaccacta ccagcagaac
      961 acccccatcg gcgacggccc cgtgctgctg cccgacaacc actacctgag cacccagtcc
     1021 aagctgagca aagaccccaa cgagaagcgc gatcacatgg tcctgctgga gttcgtgacc
     1081 gccgccggga tcactctcgg catggacgag ctgtacaagt aaagcggccg cgactctaga
     1141 tcataatcag ccataccaca tt
//
